Addgene plasmid #86283: pFETCh_NCoA2
Purpose: Donor vector for 3' FLAG tag of human NCoA2
Depositing lab: Eric Mendenhall & Richard M. Myers. Depositing organization: University of Alabama in Huntsville. Publication: CETCh-seq: CRISPR epitope tagging ChIP-seq of DNA-binding proteins. Savic D, Partridge EC, Newberry KM, Smith SB, Meadows SK, Roberts BS, Mackiewicz M, Mendenhall EM, Myers RM. Genome Res. 2015 Sep 9. 10.1101/gr.193540.115 PubMed 26355004.
Backbone
  Vector backbone: pFETCh_Donor
  Vector type: CRISPR
Growth in bacteria
  Bacterial resistance: Kanamycin, 50 μg/mL
  Growth temperature: 37°C
  Growth strain: DH5alpha
  Copy number: High Copy
Gene/Insert
  Gene/Insert name: NCoA2 homology arms
  Species: H. sapiens (human)
  Entrez Gene: NCOA2 (a.k.a. GRIP1, KAT13C, NCoA-2, SRC2, TIF2, bHLHe75)
  Tag / fusion protein: 3XFLAG-P2A-NeoR (C terminal on insert)
  Cloning method: Gibson Cloning
  Sequencing primers: 5′ acgcctgtgaaaccgtacta; 3′ aactgttgggaagggcgatc
Terms and licenses: Academic/Nonprofit Terms; Industry Terms: Not Available to Industry
Depositor comments: This plasmid was co-transfected along with PX458_NCoA2_1 into HepG2 cells, and genomic editing was verified by PCR. We performed ChIP-seq on this cell line using anti-FLAG Sigma F1804 and obtained data that passed our quality tests. Immunoprecipitation with anti-FLAG Sigma F1804 followed by mass spectrometry identified NCoA2. All released data, including ChIP-seq files and validation data, are available at the ENCODE web portal: https://www.encodeproject.org/search/?searchTerm=flag&type=Experiment&lab.title=Richard+Myers%2C+HAIB . Note: This plasmid is part of the Mendenhall and Meyers CRISPR-based Tagging system to add a tag (currently using FLAG) to endogenous proteins. Please see https://www.addgene.org/crispr/tagging/ for more details.
How to cite: pFETCh_NCoA2 was a gift from Eric Mendenhall & Richard M. Myers (Addgene plasmid # 86283 ; http://n2t.net/addgene:86283 ; RRID:Addgene_86283)
