[The description below was written by a language model from this plasmid's Addgene catalogue record and pLannotate feature annotations shown in this document.]
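Description:
pFETCh_NCoA2 is a homology-directed repair donor plasmid from the CETCh-seq (CRISPR epitope tagging ChIP-seq) system, built on the pFETCh_Donor backbone to place a FLAG tag at the 3' end of the endogenous human NCOA2 coding sequence (also known as GRIP1, SRC2 or TIF2). It is a 6,970 nt high-copy plasmid carrying a ColE1/pUC-type origin and a bacterial kanamycin resistance gene (aph(3')-Ia), together with pUC-derived remnants such as lacZα, the lac promoter/operator and multiple cloning site fragments.

The payload is a 3xFLAG–P2A–NeoR cassette flanked by NCoA2 homology arms that were inserted by Gibson cloning. The annotation detects the 3xFLAG epitope and the downstream neo (nptII) open reading frame. The P2A and the arms themselves are not annotated as such, although a human-derived fragment spanning the sequence origin, called as C8orf44, may lie within an arm region. After in-frame integration at the NCOA2 C-terminus, the native promoter would drive a single transcript in which the P2A peptide separates FLAG-tagged NCoA2 from the neomycin phosphotransferase, allowing drug selection of correctly edited cells without an exogenous promoter. The feature table also shows a truncated HSV thymidine kinase (ΔTK) gene preceded by CMV enhancer/promoter fragments. Such a cassette can serve as a negative selection marker against random integration, although the record does not state its purpose.

According to the depositor, this donor was co-transfected with a matching Cas9/guide plasmid (PX458_NCoA2_1) into HepG2 cells, and editing was confirmed by PCR. The resulting line gave anti-FLAG ChIP-seq data that passed quality checks, and anti-FLAG immunoprecipitation followed by mass spectrometry identified NCoA2.
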