Features (pLannotate 1.2.2; 19 found; start..end, strand, type, name):
    742..795     +  CDS            3xFLAG (fragment): three tandem FLAG® epitope tags
    799..823     +  CDS            3xFLAG (fragment): three tandem FLAG® epitope tags
    907..1698    +  CDS            neo: KKA2_KLEPN - Also known as kan, nptII. Experimental evidence at protein level: Swiss-Prot protein existence level 1. Resistance to kanamycin, neomycin, paromomycin, ribostamycin, butirosin and gentamicin B. From Klebsiella pneumoniae.
   2469..2625    +  CDS            lacZα (fragment): LacZα fragment of β-galactosidase; lacZ fragment
   2707..3522    -  CDS            KanR: aminoglycoside phosphotransferase; aph(3')-Ia; confers resistance to kanamycin in bacteria or G418 (Geneticin®) in eukaryotes
   3707..3847    +  CDS            TRA2_ECOLX (fragment): Protein predicted: Swiss-Prot protein existence level 4. Required for transposition of transposon Tn903. From Escherichia coli.
   3902..4490    +  rep_origin     ori: high-copy-number ColE1/pMB1/pBR322/pUC origin of replication
   4859..4948    +  CDS            lacI (fragment): lac repressor; lacI; The lac repressor binds to the lac operator to inhibit transcription in E. coli. This inhibition can be relieved by adding lactose or isopropyl-β-D-thiogalactopyranoside (IPTG).
   4961..4982    +  protein_bind   CAP binding site: CAP binding activates transcription in the presence of cAMP. E. coli catabolite activator protein
   4997..5027    +  promoter       lac promoter: promoter for the E. coli lac operon
   5035..5051    +  protein_bind   lac operator: The lac repressor binds to the lac operator to inhibit transcription in E. coli. This inhibition can be relieved by adding lactose or isopropyl-β-D-thiogalactopyranoside (IPTG). lac repressor encoded by lacI
   5088..5143    -  misc_feature   MCS: pUC18/19 multiple cloning site
   5144..5163    -  misc_feature   MCS (fragment): pUC18/19 multiple cloning site
   5169..5251    +  enhancer       CMV enhancer (fragment): human cytomegalovirus immediate early enhancer; contains an 18-bp deletion relative to the standard CMV enhancer
   5323..5340    -  promoter       CMV promoter (fragment): human cytomegalovirus (CMV) immediate early promoter
   5403..5454    +  promoter       CMVd2 promoter: truncated human cytomegalovirus (CMV) immediate early promoter that yields moderately reduced expression relative to the full-length promoter
   5545..5616    -  CDS            UL24_HHV11 (fragment): Experimental evidence at protein level: Swiss-Prot protein existence level 1. May participate in nuclear egress of viral particles. Plays a role in the dispersal of several host nucleolar proteins including NCL/nucleolin and NPM1. Since deletion of host NCL/nucleolin negatively impact on nuclear egress, UL24 supposedly acts on this process through its effect on host nucleoli. From Human herpesvirus 1 (strain 17) (HHV-1) (Human herpes simplex virus 1).
   5686..6681    +  CDS            ΔTK: truncated herpes simplex virus thymidine kinase (Salomon et al., 1995) confers sensitivity to nucleoside analogs such as acyclovir or ganciclovir
   6904..149     +  CDS            C8orf44 (fragment) (across the origin): CH044_HUMAN - Experimental evidence at transcript level: Swiss-Prot protein existence level 2. From Homo sapiens (Human).
>Addgene plasmid #86283 | pFETCh_NCoA2 | depositor full sequence | sequence record 168164 | Full Sequence
GCAAGAACACCCCAAGAGGCCGGGTGCAGTGCCTCACACCTGTAATCCCAGCATTTTGAGAGGCCAAGGC
GGGCAGATCACTTGAGGTCAGGAGTTTGAGACCAACCTGGCCAACATGGTGAAACCCCATCTCTACTAAA
AATACAAAACCCCAGGAGTCAAAACCCATCATGATCTAGCTTGCTGAAGCCAGGGAGAACACACCCAGAG
AACCTTGGGAGTATCTGATTAGGGAAAATCAGGAGGGCCATTTTATAGAAGAAGGGTTTGTACTGGATGA
ATTTGAGGAAGAATTAGGAAGCAGTGGCCCCTTCTGGATCGGATGCTGCCAAAAAGCAGCTGGGTGAATT
GTTCTGTCATCTTTATTGAAGGTGGGAGAAATGAAATTGAGCTAGGATGTTGTTGGTTGGAGAGCGGTCA
TTAAGGAGAGATTCATCATCCATTTGCAGACGATGGCCTGCGAGAAATAGCATGTAGGATTCGCTGGGCT
CCTCCTTGGCTCCTGGAAGCGTTGTGTGGAGGGAGGAATGGCGCCCTCTGCCTGTTCACCTCCACATCGA
ATGTACTCATCCAGATGCGGCCTCTGTGATTTGCTTTATTGAAAACAGTCAGGAATTTTGATGTTTTTGT
GGTGGGCTTTATGATGTTTTTTTCAAAACCTCAAAGATGTTTCACAACTTTTTATCTGTTTTCCTACAGA
AATATTGCGGGAGCGGAGGAGGTTCCGGTGGAGGTGGTTCTGGAGATTACAAGGATGACGACGATAAGGG
CGATTACAAGGATGACGACGATAAGGGAGATTACAAGGATGACGACGATAAGGTTTCAGGAAGCGGAGCT
ACTAACTTCAGCCTGCTGAAGCAGGCTGGAGACGTGGAGGAGAACCCTGGACCTGGATCGTTTCGCATGA
TTGAACAAGATGGATTGCACGCAGGTTCTCCGGCCGCTTGGGTGGAGAGGCTATTCGGCTATGACTGGGC
ACAACAGACAATCGGCTGCTCTGATGCCGCCGTGTTCCGGCTGTCAGCGCAGGGGCGCCCGGTTCTTTTT
GTCAAGACCGACCTGTCCGGTGCCCTGAATGAACTGCAGGACGAGGCAGCGCGGCTATCGTGGCTGGCCA
CGACGGGCGTTCCTTGCGCAGCTGTGCTCGACGTTGTCACTGAAGCGGGAAGGGACTGGCTGCTATTGGG
CGAAGTGCCGGGGCAGGATCTCCTGTCATCTCACCTTGCTCCTGCCGAGAAAGTATCCATCATGGCTGAT
GCAATGCGGCGGCTGCATACGCTTGATCCGGCTACCTGCCCATTCGACCACCAAGCGAAACATCGCATCG
AGCGAGCACGTACTCGGATGGAAGCCGGTCTTGTCGATCAGGATGATCTGGACGAAGAGCATCAGGGGCT
CGCGCCAGCCGAACTGTTCGCCAGGCTCAAGGCGCGCATGCCCGACGGCGAGGATCTCGTCGTGACCCAT
GGCGATGCCTGCTTGCCGAATATCATGGTGGAAAATGGCCGCTTTTCTGGATTCATCGACTGTGGCCGGC
TGGGTGTGGCCGACCGCTATCAGGACATAGCGTTGGCTACCCGTGATATTGCTGAAGAGCTTGGCGGCGA
ATGGGCTGACCGCTTCCTCGTGCTTTACGGTATCGCCGCTCCCGATTCGCAGCGCATCGCCTTCTATCGC
CTTCTTGACGAGTTCTTCTGATTCGAACATCGCTTCTTCAGCTGACCGGGCTCACTTGCTCAAAACACTT
CCAGTCTGGAGAGCTGTGTCTATTTGTTTCAACCCAACTGACCTGCCAGCCGGTTCTGCTAGAGCAGACA
GGCCTGGCCCTGGTTCCCAGGGTGGCGTCCACTCGGCTGTGGCAGGAGGAGCTGCCTCTTCTCTTGACAG
TCTGAAGCTCGCATCCAGACAGTCGCTCAGTCTGTTCACTGCATTCACCTTAGTGCAACTTAGATCTCTC
CTGCAAAAGTAAATGTTGACAGGCAAATTTCATACCCATGTCAGATTGAATGTATTTAAATGTATGTATT
TAAGGAGAACCATGCTCTTGTTCTGTTCCTGTTCGGTTCCAGACACTGGTTTCTTGCTTTGTTTTCCCTG
GCTAACAGTCTAGTGCAAAAGATTAAGATTTTATCTGGGGGAAAGAAAAGAATTTTTTAAAAAATTAAAC
TAAAGATGTTTTAAGCTAAAGCCTGAATTTGGGATGGAAGCAGGACAGACACCGTGGACAGCGCTGTATT
TACAGACACACCCAGTGCGTGAAGACCAACAAAGTCACAGTCGTATCTCTAGAAAGCTCTAAAGACCATG
TTGGAAAGAGTCTCCAGTTACTGAACAGATGAAAAGGAGCCTGTGAGAGGGCTGTTAACATTAGCAAATA
TTTTTTCCTTGTTTTTTCTTTGTTAAAACCAAACTGGTTCTTGGAAAGTCCTCTCCACTGACTGTAGCCT
CCAATTCACTGGCCGTCGTTCACTGGCCGTCGTTTTACAACGTCGTGACTGGGAAAACCCTGGCGTTACC
CAACTTAATCGCCTTGCAGCACATCCCCCTTTCGCCAGCTGGCGTAATAGCGAAGAGGCCCGCACCGATC
GCCCTTCCCAACAGTTGCGCAGCCTGAATGGCGAATGCGATTTATTCAACAAAGCCGCCGTCCCGTCAAG
TCAGCGTAATGCTCTGCCAGTGTTACAACCAATTAACCAATTCTGATTAGAAAAACTCATCGAGCATCAA
ATGAAACTGCAATTTATTCATATCAGGATTATCAATACCATATTTTTGAAAAAGCCGTTTCTGTAATGAA
GGAGAAAACTCACCGAGGCAGTTCCATAGGATGGCAAGATCCTGGTATCGGTCTGCGATTCCGACTCGTC
CAACATCAATACAACCTATTAATTTCCCCTCGTCAAAAATAAGGTTATCAAGTGAGAAATCACCATGAGT
GACGACTGAATCCGGTGAGAATGGCAAAAGCTTATGCATTTCTTTCCAGACTTGTTCAACAGGCCAGCCA
TTACGCTCGTCATCAAAATCACTCGCATCAACCAAACCGTTATTCATTCGTGATTGCGCCTGAGCGAGAC
GAAATACGCGATCGCTGTTAAAAGGACAATTACAAACAGGAATCGAATGCAACCGGCGCAGGAACACTGC
CAGCGCATCAACAATATTTTCACCTGAATCAGGATATTCTTCTAATACCTGGAATGCTGTTTTCCCGGGG
ATCGCAGTGGTGAGTAACCATGCATCATCAGGAGTACGGATAAAATGCTTGATGGTCGGAAGAGGCATAA
ATTCCGTCAGCCAGTTTAGTCTGACCATCTCATCTGTAACATCATTGGCAACGCTACCTTTGCCATGTTT
CAGAAACAACTCTGGCGCATCGGGCTTCCCATACAATCGATAGATTGTCGCACCTGATTGCCCGACATTA
TCGCGAGCCCATTTATACCCATATAAATCAGCATCCATGTTGGAATTTAATCGCGGCTTCGAGCAAGACG
TTTCCCGTTGAATATGGCTCATAACACCCCTTGTATTACTGTTTATGTAAGCAGACAGTTTTATTGTTCA
TGATGATATATTTTTATCTTGTGCAATGTAACATCAGAGATTTTGAGACACAACGTGGCTTTGTTGAATA
AATCGAACTTTTGCTGAGTTGAAGGATCAGATCACGCATCTTCCCGACAACGCAGACCGTTCCGTGGCAA
AGCAAAAGTTCAAAATCACCAACTGGTCCACCTACAACAAAGCTCTCATCAACCGTGGCTCCCTCACTTT
CTGGCTGGATGATGGGGCGATTCAGGCCTGGTATGAGTCAGCAACACCTTCTTCACGAGGCAGACCTCTC
GACGGAGTTCCACTGAGCGTCAGACCCCGTAGAAAAGATCAAAGGATCTTCTTGAGATCCTTTTTTTCTG
CGCGTAATCTGCTGCTTGCAAACAAAAAAACCACCGCTACCAGCGGTGGTTTGTTTGCCGGATCAAGAGC
TACCAACTCTTTTTCCGAAGGTAACTGGCTTCAGCAGAGCGCAGATACCAAATACTGTTCTTCTAGTGTA
GCCGTAGTTAGGCCACCACTTCAAGAACTCTGTAGCACCGCCTACATACCTCGCTCTGCTAATCCTGTTA
CCAGTGGCTGCTGCCAGTGGCGATAAGTCGTGTCTTACCGGGTTGGACTCAAGACGATAGTTACCGGATA
AGGCGCAGCGGTCGGGCTGAACGGGGGGTTCGTGCACACAGCCCAGCTTGGAGCGAACGACCTACACCGA
ACTGAGATACCTACAGCGTGAGCTATGAGAAAGCGCCACGCTTCCCGAAGGGAGAAAGGCGGACAGGTAT
CCGGTAAGCGGCAGGGTCGGAACAGGAGAGCGCACGAGGGAGCTTCCAGGGGGAAACGCCTGGTATCTTT
ATAGTCCTGTCGGGTTTCGCCACCTCTGACTTGAGCGTCGATTTTTGTGATGCTCGTCAGGGGGGCGGAG
CCTATGGAAAAACGCCAGCAACGCGGCCTTTTTACGGTTCCTGGCCTTTTGCTGGCCTTTTGCTCACATG
TTCTTTCCTGCGTTATCCCCTGATTCTGTGGATAACCGTATTACCGCCTTTGAGTGAGCTGATACCGCTC
GCCGCAGCCGAACGACCGAGCGCAGCGAGTCAGTGAGCGAGGAAGCGGAAGAAGCTCGCACATTCAGCAG
CGTTTTTCAGCGCGTTTTCGATCAACGTTTCAATGTTGGTATCAACACCAGGTTTAACTTTGAACTTATC
GGCACTGACGGTTACTGATTTTGAACTTTTGCTTTGCCACGGAACGGTCTGCGTTGTCGGGAAGATGCGT
GATCTGATCCTTCAACTCAGCAAAAGTTCCCAATACGCAAACCGCCTCTCCCCGCGCGTTGGCCGATTCA
TTAATGCAGCTGGCACGACAGGTTTCCCGACTGGAAAGCGGGCAGTGAGCGCAACGCAATTAATGTGAGT
TAGCTCACTCATTAGGCACCCCAGGCTTTACACTTTATGCTTCCGGCTCGTATGTTGTGTGGAATTGTGA
GCGGATAACAATTTCACACAGGAAACAGCTATGACCATGATTACGCCAAGCTTGCATGCCTGCAGGTCGA
CTCTAGAGGATCCCCGGGTACCGAGCTCGAATTAGCTTGCATGCCTGCAGGTCAATTCCCTGGCATTATG
CCCAGTACATGACCTTATGGGACTTTCCTACTTGGCAGTACATCTACGTATTAGTCATCGCTATTACCAT
GGTGATGCGGTTTTGGCAGTACATCAATGGGCGTGGATAGCGGTTTGACTCACGGGGATTTCAAGTCTCC
ACCCCATTGACGTCAATGGGAGTTTGTTTTGGCACCAAAATCAACGGGACTTTCCAAAATGTCGTAACAA
CTCCGCCCCATTGACGCAAATGGGCGGTAGGCGTGTACGGTGGGAGGTCTATATAAGCAGAGCTCGTTTA
GTGAACCGTCAGATCGCCTGGAGACGCCATCCACGCTGTTTTGACCTCCATAGGAGACACCGGGACCGAT
CCAGCCTGGGGATCCCGACCATGGCTTCGTACCCCTGCCATCAACACGCGTCTGCGTTCGACCAGGCTGC
GCGTTCTCGCGGCCATAGCAACCGACGTACGGCGTTGCGCCCTCGCCGGCAGCAAGAAGCCACGGAAGTC
CGCCTGGAGCAGAAAATGCCCACGCTACTGCGGGTTTATATAGACGGTCCTCACGGGATGGGGAAAACCA
CCACCACGCAACTGCTGGTGGCCCTGGGTTCGCGCGACGATATCGTCTACGTACCCGAGCCGATGACTTA
CTGGCAGGTGCTGGGGGCTTCCGAGACAATCGCGAACATCTACACCACACAACACCGCCTCGACCAGGGT
GAGATATCGGCCGGGGACGCGGCGGTGGTAATGACAAGCGCCCAGATAACAATGGGCATGCCTTATGCCG
TGACCGACGCCGTTCTGGCTCCTCATATCGGGGGGGAGGCTGGGAGCTCACATGCCCCGCCCCCGGCCCT
CACCCTCATCTTCGACCGCCATCCCATCGCCGCCCTCCTGTGCTACCCGGCCGCGCGATACCTTATGGGC
AGCATGACCCCCCAGGCCGTGCTGGCGTTCGTGGCCCTCATCCCGCCGACCTTGCCCGGCACAAACATCG
TGTTGGGGGCCCTTCCGGAGGACAGACACATCGACCGCCTGGCCAAACGCCAGCGCCCCGGCGAGCGGCT
TGACCTGGCTATGCTGGCCGCGATTCGCCGCGTTTACGGGCTGCTTGCCAATACGGTGCGGTATCTGCAG
GGCGGCGGGTCGTGGCGGGAGGATTGGGGACAGCTTTCGGGGACGGCCGTGCCGCCCCAGGGTGCCGAGC
CCCAGAGCAACGCGGGCCCACGACCCCATATCGGGGACACGTTATTTACCCTGTTTCGGGCCCCCGAGTT
GCTGGCCCCCAACGGCGACCTGTACAACGTGTTTGCCTGGGCCTTGGACGTCTTGGCCAAACGCCTCCGT
CCCATGCACGTCTTTATCCTGGATTACGACCAATCGCCCGCCGGCTGCCGGGACGCCCTGCTGCAACTTA
CCTCCGGGATGGTCCAGACCCACGTCACCACCCCCGGCTCCATACCGACGATCTGCGACCTGGCGCGCAC
GTTTGCCCGGGAGATGGGGGAGGCTAACTGAGGATCCCACGTCACTATTGTATACTCTATATTATACTCT
ATGTTATACTCTGTAATCCTACTCAATAAACGTGTCACGCCTGTGAAACCGTACTAAGTCTCCCGTGTAT
TCTTATCACCATCAGGTGACATCCTCGCCCAGGCTGTCAATCATGCCGGTATCGATTCCAGTAGCACCGG
CCCCACGCTGACAACCCACTCTTGCAGCGTTAGCAGCGCCCCTCTTAACAAGCCGACCCCCACCAGCGTC
GCGGTTACTAACACTCCTCTCCCCGACCTGCAGCCCAGCT
